Addgene plasmid #221567: OpenCRISPR-1 sgRNA-12nt stem
Purpose: Express OpenCRISPR-1 sgRNA (12nt stem loop) in human cells using a U6 promoter. Plasmid also encodes a CMV-driven GFP reporter.
Depositing lab: Ali Madani. Depositing organization: Profluent Bio. Publication: Design of highly functional genome editors by modelling CRISPR-Cas sequences. Ruffolo JA, Nayfach S, Gallagher J, Bhatnagar A, Beazer J, Hussain R, Russ J, Yip J, Hill E, Pacesa M, Meeske AJ, Cameron P, Madani A. Nature. 2025 Jul 30. doi: 10.1038/s41586-025-09298-z. PubMed 40739342.
Backbone
  Vector backbone: pTwist CMV
  Backbone manufacturer: Twist
  Backbone size w/o insert (bp): 4303
  Total vector size (bp): 5093
  Modifications to backbone: Removed repeated rrnG and T7 terminators to increase plasmid stability. Added GFP reporter cassette.
  Vector type: Mammalian Expression
Growth in bacteria
  Bacterial resistance: Ampicillin, 100 μg/mL
  Growth temperature: 37°C
  Growth strain: DH5alpha
  Copy number: High Copy
Gene/Insert
  Gene/Insert name: OpenCRISPR-1 sgRNA 12nt stem loop (alt name: OpenCRISPR1 sgRNA 12nt stem loop)
  Species: H. sapiens (human)
  Insert size (bp): 1788
  Promoter: U6
  Cloning method: Gibson Cloning
  Sequencing primers: 5′ Whole plasmid sequencing
Terms and licenses: Academic/Nonprofit Terms; Industry Terms
Depositor comments: Please visit https://doi.org/10.1101/2024.04.22.590591 for bioRxiv preprint.
How to cite: OpenCRISPR-1 sgRNA-12nt stem was a gift from Ali Madani (Addgene plasmid # 221567 ; http://n2t.net/addgene:221567 ; RRID:Addgene_221567)
