[The description below was written by a language model from this plasmid's Addgene catalogue record and pLannotate feature annotations shown in this document.]
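Description:
OpenCRISPR-1 sgRNA-12nt stem is a 5,093 bp mammalian expression plasmid built on a modified pTwist CMV backbone and designed to supply the single guide RNA for OpenCRISPR-1 in human cells. It is propagated in E. coli as a high-copy plasmid through a ColE1/pUC-type origin and selected with ampicillin via the AmpR β-lactamase gene. According to the record, the backbone was altered by removing repeated rrnG and T7 terminators to improve plasmid stability. The feature table shows one copy of each terminator remaining, along with short 5′ and 3′ β-globin insulator elements that flank the mammalian expression region.

The payload consists of two independent transcription units assembled by Gibson cloning. The first is a human U6 promoter, an RNA polymerase III promoter suited to producing small, uncapped transcripts. It drives the sgRNA, whose scaffold is annotated as a tracrRNA-like fragment and carries the 12-nucleotide stem-loop variant named in the title. A short gap between the promoter and the scaffold presumably holds the spacer, but the record does not state which target sequence, if any, is present. The second unit is a CMV enhancer/promoter driving EGFP, terminated by an SV40 polyadenylation signal. This provides a fluorescent marker for identifying or gauging transfected cells. The short bla(M), CMV promoter and SV40 large T antigen fragments are likely incidental matches or backbone remnants rather than functional parts.

The nuclease itself is not encoded here, so it would need to be supplied separately for genome editing experiments in human cells, for example on a co-delivered OpenCRISPR-1 expression construct.
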