Features (pLannotate 1.2.2; 17 found; start..end, strand, type, name):
    171..235     -  CDS            bla(M) (fragment): β-lactamase lacking the signal sequence; bla(M); allows cytosolic expression of β-lactamase
    745..1605    +  CDS            AmpR: β-lactamase; bla; confers resistance to ampicillin, carbenicillin, and related antibiotics
   1618..1754    +  terminator     rrnG terminator: transcription terminator from the E. coli ribosomal RNA rrnG operon (Albrechtsen et al., 1991)
   1906..1977    +  misc_feature   5' β-globin insulator: insulator upstream of the human β-globin locus (Farrell et al., 2002)
   1982..2028    -  terminator     T7 terminator: transcription terminator for bacteriophage T7 RNA polymerase
   2046..2094    -  polyA_signal   poly(A) signal: synthetic polyadenylation signal
   2095..2335    +  promoter       U6 promoter: RNA polymerase III promoter for human U6 snRNA
   2364..2447    +  ncRNA          tracrRNA (fragment): Accession: RF02348 - Trans-activating crRNA
   2486..2504    +  promoter       CMV promoter (fragment): human cytomegalovirus (CMV) immediate early promoter
   2585..2888    +  enhancer       CMV enhancer: human cytomegalovirus immediate early enhancer
   2961..2978    -  promoter       CMV promoter (fragment): human cytomegalovirus (CMV) immediate early promoter
   3041..3092    +  promoter       CMVd2 promoter: truncated human cytomegalovirus (CMV) immediate early promoter that yields moderately reduced expression relative to the full-length promoter
   3163..3882    +  CDS            EGFP: the original enhanced GFP (Yang et al., 1996) mammalian codon-optimized
   3948..4069    -  polyA_signal   SV40 poly(A) signal: SV40 polyadenylation signal
   4092..4161    -  CDS            large T antigen (fragment): large T antigen from SV40 (simian virus 40)
   4207..4278    +  misc_feature   3' β-globin insulator: insulator downstream of the human β-globin locus (Farrell et al., 2002)
   4504..5092    -  rep_origin     ori: high-copy-number ColE1/pMB1/pBR322/pUC origin of replication
>Addgene plasmid #221567 | OpenCRISPR-1 sgRNA-12nt stem | addgene full sequence | sequence record 437907 | Addgene NGS Result
AAGATCCTTTGATCTTTTCTACGGGGTCTGACGCTCAGTGGAACGAAAACTCACGTTAAGGGATTTTGGT
CATGAGATTATCAAAAAGGATCTTCACCTAGATCCTTTTAAATTAAAAATGAAGTTTTAAATCAATCTAA
AGTATATATGAGTAAACTTGGTCTGACAGTTACCAATGCTTAATCAGTGAGGCACCTATCTCAGCGATCT
GTCTATTTCGTTCATCCATAGTTGCATTTAAATTTCCGAACTCTCCAAGGCCCTCGTCGGAAAATCTTCA
AACCTTTCGTCCGATCCATCTTGCAGGCTACCTCTCGAACGAACTATCGCAAGTCTCTTGGCCGGCCTTG
CGCCTTGGCTATTGCTTGGCAGCGCCTATCGCCAGGTATTACTCCAATCCCGAATATCCGAGATCGGGAT
CACCCGAGAGAAGTTCAACCTACATCCTCAATCCCGATCTATCCGAGATCCGAGGAATATCGAAATCGGG
GCGCGCCTGGTGTACCGAGAACGATCCTCTCAGTGCGAGTCTCGACGATCCATATCGTTGCTTGGCAGTC
AGCCAGTCGGAATCCAGCTTGGGACCCAGGAAGTCCAATCGTCAGATATTGTACTCAAGCCTGGTCACGG
CAGCGTACCGATCTGTTTAAACCTAGATATTGATAGTCTGATCGGTCAACGTATAATCGAGTCCTAGCTT
TTGCAAACATCTATCAAGAGACAGGATCAGCAGGAGGCTTTCGCATGAGTATTCAACATTTCCGTGTCGC
CCTTATTCCCTTTTTTGCGGCATTTTGCCTTCCTGTTTTTGCTCACCCAGAAACGCTGGTGAAAGTAAAA
GATGCTGAAGATCAGTTGGGTGCGCGAGTGGGTTACATCGAACTGGATCTCAACAGCGGTAAGATCCTTG
AGAGTTTTCGCCCCGAAGAACGCTTTCCAATGATGAGCACTTTTAAAGTTCTGCTATGTGGCGCGGTATT
ATCCCGTATTGACGCCGGGCAAGAGCAACTCGGTCGCCGCATACACTATTCTCAGAATGACTTGGTTGAG
TATTCACCAGTCACAGAAAAGCATCTTACGGATGGCATGACAGTAAGAGAATTATGCAGTGCTGCCATAA
CCATGAGTGATAACACTGCGGCCAACTTACTTCTGACAACGATTGGAGGACCGAAGGAGCTAACCGCTTT
TTTGCACAACATGGGGGATCATGTAACTCGCCTTGATCGTTGGGAACCGGAGCTGAATGAAGCCATACCA
AACGACGAGCGTGACACCACGATGCCTGTAGCAATGGCAACAACCTTGCGTAAACTATTAACTGGCGAAC
TACTTACTCTAGCTTCCCGGCAACAGTTGATAGACTGGATGGAGGCGGATAAAGTTGCAGGACCACTTCT
GCGCTCGGCCCTTCCGGCTGGCTGGTTTATTGCTGATAAATCTGGAGCCGGTGAGCGTGGGTCTCGCGGT
ATCATTGCAGCACTGGGGCCAGATGGTAAGCCCTCCCGTATCGTAGTTATCTACACGACGGGGAGTCAGG
CAACTATGGATGAACGAAATAGACAGATCGCTGAGATAGGTGCCTCACTGATTAAGCATTGGTAACCGAT
TCTAGGTGCATTGGCGCAGAAAAAAATGCCTGATGCGACGCTGCGCGTCTTATACTCCCACATATGCCAG
ATTCAGCAACGGATACGGCTTCCCCAACTTGCCCACTTCCATACGTGTCCTCCTTACCAGAAATTTATCC
TTAAGATCCCGAATCGTTTAAACTCGACTCTGGCTCTATCGAATCTCCGTCGTTTCGAGCTTACGCGAAC
AGCCGTGGCGCTCATTTGCTCGTCGGGCATCGAATCTCGTCAGCTATCGTCAGCTTACCTTTTTGGCAGC
GATCGCGGCTCCCGACATCTTGGACCATTAGCTCCACAGGTATCTTCTTCCCTCTAGTGGTCATAACAGC
AGCTTCAGCTACCTCTCAATTCAAAAAACCCCTCAAGACCCGTTTAGAGGCCCCAAGGGGTTATGCTATC
AATCGTTGCGTTACACACACAAAAAACCAACACACATCCATCTTCGATGGATAGCGATTTTATTGAGGGC
CTATTTCCCATGATTCCTTCATATTTGCATATACGATACAAGGCTGTTAGAGAGATAATTAGAATTAATT
TGACTGTAAACACAAAGATATTAGTACAAAATACGTGACGTAGAAAGTAATAATTTCTTGGGTAGTTTGC
AGTTTTAAAATTATGTTTTAAAATGGACTATCATATGCTTACCGTAACTTGAAAGTATTTCGATTTCTTG
GCTTTATATATCTTGTGGAAAGGACGAAACACCGGCCCAGACTGAGCACGTGAGTTTTAGAGCTGGAAAC
AGCAAGTTAAAATAAGGCTTTGTCCGTATCCAACTTGAAAAAGTGAGCACCGATTCGGTGCTTTTTTTAA
GCTTGGGCCGCTCGAGGTACCTCTCTACATATGACATGGGAGTTTGTTTTGGCAATCTAACTGCTGATCG
AGTGTAGCCAGATCTAGTAATCAATTACGGGGTCATTAGTTCATAGCCCATATATGGAGTTCCGCGTTAC
ATAACTTACGGTAAATGGCCCGCCTGGCTGACCGCCCAACGACCCCCGCCCATTGACGTCAATAATGACG
TATGTTCCCATAGTAACGCCAATAGGGACTTTCCATTGACGTCAATGGGTGGAGTATTTACGGTAAACTG
CCCACTTGGCAGTACATCAAGTGTATCATATGCCAAGTACGCCCCCTATTGACGTCAATGACGGTAAATG
GCCCGCCTGGCATTATGCCCAGTACATGACCTTATGGGACTTTCCTACTTGGCAGTACATCTACGTATTA
GTCATCGCTATTACCATGCTGATGCGGTTTTGGCAGTACATCAATGGGCGTGGATAGCGGTTTGACTCAC
GGGGATTTCCAAGTCTCCACCCCATTGACGTCAATGGGAGTTTGTTTTGGCACCAAAATCAACGGGACTT
TCCAAAATGTCGTAACAACTCCGCCCCATTGACGCAAATGGGCGGTAGGCGTGTACGGTGGGAGGTCTAT
ATAAGCAGAGCTGGTTTAGTGAACCGTCAGATCAGATCTTTGTCGATCCTACCATCCACTCGACACACCC
GCCAGCGGCCGCATGGTGAGCAAGGGCGAGGAGCTGTTCACCGGGGTGGTGCCCATCCTGGTCGAGCTGG
ACGGCGACGTAAACGGCCACAAGTTCAGCGTGTCCGGCGAGGGCGAGGGCGATGCCACCTACGGCAAGCT
GACCCTGAAGTTCATCTGCACCACCGGCAAGCTGCCCGTGCCCTGGCCCACCCTCGTGACCACCCTGACC
TACGGCGTGCAGTGCTTCAGCCGCTACCCCGACCACATGAAGCAGCACGACTTCTTCAAGTCCGCCATGC
CCGAAGGCTACGTCCAGGAGCGCACCATCTTCTTCAAGGACGACGGCAACTACAAGACCCGCGCCGAGGT
GAAGTTCGAGGGCGACACCCTGGTGAACCGCATCGAGCTGAAGGGCATCGACTTCAAGGAGGACGGCAAC
ATCCTGGGGCACAAGCTGGAGTACAACTACAACAGCCACAACGTCTATATCATGGCCGACAAGCAGAAGA
ACGGCATCAAGGTGAACTTCAAGATCCGCCACAACATCGAGGACGGCAGCGTGCAGCTCGCCGACCACTA
CCAGCAGAACACCCCCATCGGCGACGGCCCCGTGCTGCTGCCCGACAACCACTACCTGAGCACCCAGTCC
GCCCTGAGCAAAGACCCCAACGAGAAGCGCGATCACATGGTCCTGCTGGAGTTCGTGACCGCCGCCGGGA
TCACTCTCGGCATGGACGAGCTGTACAAGTAAGGATCCGCAGGCCTCTGCTAGCTTGACTGACTGAGATA
CAGCGTACCTTCAGCTCACAGACATGATAAGATACATTGATGAGTTTGGACAAACCACAACTAGAATGCA
GTGAAAAAAATGCTTTATTTGTGAAATTTGTGATGCTATTGCTTTATTTGTAACCATTATAAGCTGCAAT
AAACAAGTTAACAACAACAATTGCATTCATTTTATGTTTCAGGTTCAGGGGGAGGTGTGGGAGGTTTTTT
AAAGCAAGTAAAACCTCTACAAATGTGGTATTGGCCCATCTCTATCGGTATCGCGATCTCTCGATTTCGA
TCAAGACATTCCTTTAATGGTCTTTTCTGGACACCACTAGGGGTCAGAAGTAGTTCATCAAACTTTCTTC
CCTCCCTAATCTCATTGGTTACCTTGGGCTATCGAAACTTAATTAACCAGTCAAGTCAGCTACTTGGCGA
GATCGACTTGTCTGGGTTTCGACTACGCTCAGAATTGCGTCAGTCAAGTTCGATCTGGTCCTTGCTATTG
CACCCGTTCTCCGATTACGAGTTTCATTTAAATCATGTGAGCAAAAGGCCAGCAAAAGGCCAGGAACCGT
AAAAAGGCCGCGTTGCTGGCGTTTTTCCATAGGCTCCGCCCCCCTGACGAGCATCACAAAAATCGACGCT
CAAGTCAGAGGTGGCGAAACCCGACAGGACTATAAAGATACCAGGCGTTTCCCCCTGGAAGCTCCCTCGT
GCGCTCTCCTGTTCCGACCCTGCCGCTTACCGGATACCTGTCCGCCTTTCTCCCTTCGGGAAGCGTGGCG
CTTTCTCATAGCTCACGCTGTAGGTATCTCAGTTCGGTGTAGGTCGTTCGCTCCAAGCTGGGCTGTGTGC
ACGAACCCCCCGTTCAGCCCGACCGCTGCGCCTTATCCGGTAACTATCGTCTTGAGTCCAACCCGGTAAG
ACACGACTTATCGCCACTGGCAGCAGCCACTGGTAACAGGATTAGCAGAGCGAGGTATGTAGGCGGTGCT
ACAGAGTTCTTGAAGTGGTGGCCTAACTACGGCTACACTAGAAGAACAGTATTTGGTATCTGCGCTCTGC
TGAAGCCAGTTACCTTCGGAAAAAGAGTTGGTAGCTCTTGATCCGGCAAACAAACCACCGCTGGTAGCGG
TGGTTTTTTTGTTTGCAAGCAGCAGATTACGCGCAGAAAAAAAGGATCTCAAG
